>Addgene plasmid #73375 | pGEX-4T-1-XPLN | addgene partial sequence | sequence record 142573 | pGEX5 5'-GGGCTGGCAAGCCACGTTTGGTG-3'
TCGGATCTGGTTCGCGTGGATCCCCGGAATTCATGGTGGCCAAGGATTACCCCTTCTACCTCACGGTCAA
GAGAGCGAACTGCAGCCTGGAGCTACCCCCGGCCAGCGGTCCGGCCAAGGACGCTGAGGAGCCTAGTAAT
AAACGGGTCAAACCCCTTTCCCGAGTCACGTCGCTAGCAAACCTCATCCCGCCCGTGAAGGCCACGCCAT
TAAAGCGCTTCAGTCAAACCCTGCAGCGCTCCATTAGCTTCCGCAGTGAGAGCCGCCCTGACATCCTCGC
CCCCCGACCCTGGTCCAGAAATGCCGCCCCCTCGAGCACGAAACGGAGAGATAGCAAGCTGTGGAGTGAG
ACCTTCGATGTGTGCGTCAATCAGATGCTTACATCCAAGGAAATCAAACGTCAGGAGGCGATCTTTGAGC
TTTCCCAAGGAGAAGAAGACTTGATAGAAGACTTGAAATTAGCAAAAAAGGCCTATCATGACCCCATGCT
GAAACTCTCCATAATGACAGAACAAGAGTTGAATCAAATTTTTGGAACACTGGACTCTCTAATTCCTCTA
CATGAAGAGCTCCTTAGTCAGCTTCGAGATGTTAGGAAGCCTGATGGCTCGACTGAACATGTTGGTCCCA
TCCTCGTGGGCTGGCTCCCTTGCCTCAGCTCCTATGATAGCTACTGCAGCAATCAAGTAGCCGCCAAAGC
TCTGCTGGACCACAAAAAGCAAGATCACCGAGTCCAGGATTTCCTACAGCGATGTTTAGAATCCCCCTTT
AGCCGCAAACTAGATCTCTGGAATTTCCTCGATATTCCAAGAAGCCGCCTGGTAAAATACCCTCTGCTTC
TCCGAGAAATCTTGAGGCACACACCAAATGAT
