>Addgene plasmid #73375 | pGEX-4T-1-XPLN | addgene partial sequence | sequence record 142575 | pGEX3 5'-CCGGGAGCTGCATGTGTCAGAGG-3'
CGCGCGAGGCAGATCGTCAGTCAGTCACGATGCGGCCGCTCGAGTCGACCCGGGAATTCTCAGACGTTAC
TTTCACCGATGCCTGCTGTTTCCACAGGAAGAGTCTGTCTGTTCCATGCGCTCACAGTCGAGGCTGACCT
CACTCGTGTCCATACTACAGTCTGACTCACTGTCCGATTGGTCCATCTGCTCAAGTTTTGTTTCTCCCTG
TAGCTCTCTGCTCCCGGTGGTGGGATTTAGGAACGATCCCTCGGAGTCAAGCACCCCAGCTTGCCCGGCA
GCACACAAAACTGTTTCTTTGGCTTGACGAATACAGTTAAGCCACTGCTGTTTGTTGAAAGTGTCATTGG
CTTGTAGCGAGTGGGTCTGACTTTGGGATCCATTTTTGAAACTGACTCTGAAGAAGTTTTTAATTCTCTC
ATTGTTGCTGAATGCCCCTCGCAGGGAGCCACCCAGCCTCACTTCTCCATCCTGGAGGTCTTCCAGCAGG
AGGTCTTTCACGGGGATTGGCTGACGGTACAGCTGGTAGCAAAGCTGCTCATTGTGGGTGACGGCTCGAG
TGATCACAAGCACTTCTTGGAACAGGAAAACATGCAGTTTCACGCCCCGATTGTTCTTCAGTTCACCATG
ACAACACAAGACTCGAGAGCTGTCGATCAGGGAGTCTTTCTGGCCTTCTTCCAAGTAAAGAAGCCGCTCT
TTATAATAGCGGCATTCAGATTCACCAGTCTTGGTGTTGATTTCTGCCACAATTCCCTGAATGATATTTA
TAGCTTCTTCCAAGTGCTGCTGATCTGGATTATCATTTGGTGTG
