[The description below was written by a language model from this plasmid's Addgene catalogue record.]
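Description:
pGEX-4T-1-XPLN is a bacterial expression plasmid built on the commercial pGEX-4T-1 backbone and carrying the human ARHGEF3 gene, also known as XPLN, GEF3 or STA3. The insert is fused to a glutathione S-transferase (GST) tag that the backbone supplies at the N terminus, so the product made in E. coli is a GST-XPLN fusion protein. The plasmid is maintained under ampicillin selection. Its copy number is listed as unknown, and the cloning method and the sites used to insert the gene are not recorded. No feature table accompanies the entry, so the promoter, origin of replication and linker are not explicitly documented. In general, pGEX-4T series vectors drive the GST fusion from an IPTG-inducible tac promoter, carry a lacI repressor gene, and place a thrombin cleavage site between GST and the cloned protein so the tag can be removed after purification.

XPLN is a guanine nucleotide exchange factor of the Rho family. The associated publication characterises it as active on RhoA and RhoB but not on RhoC. The stated purpose of the construct is GST-tagged expression of XPLN in bacteria. This format allows the recombinant protein to be captured on glutathione resin for affinity purification. The purified protein would suit in vitro work such as nucleotide exchange assays or GST pull-down binding studies with Rho GTPases, although the record does not list specific applications. The record also does not say whether the insert encodes the full-length protein or a fragment, or whether it carries any mutations.
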