Addgene plasmid #73375: pGEX-4T-1-XPLN
Purpose: GST-tagged expression of XPLN (ARHGEF3) in bacteria
Depositing lab: Jie Chen & Krister Wennerberg. Depositing organization: University of North Carolina at Chapel Hill. Publication: XPLN, a guanine nucleotide exchange factor for RhoA and RhoB, but not RhoC. Arthur WT, Ellerbroek SM, Der CJ, Burridge K, Wennerberg K. J Biol Chem. 2002 Nov 8;277(45):42964-72. Epub 2002 Sep 6. 10.1074/jbc.M207401200 PubMed 12221096.
Backbone
  Vector backbone: pGEX 4T-1
  Backbone manufacturer: Amersham Biosciences
  Vector type: Bacterial Expression
Growth in bacteria
  Bacterial resistance: Ampicillin, 100 μg/mL
  Growth temperature: 37°C
  Growth strain: DH5alpha
  Copy number: Unknown
Gene/Insert
  Gene/Insert name: arhgef3 (alt name: XPLN)
  Species: H. sapiens (human)
  Entrez Gene: ARHGEF3 (a.k.a. GEF3, STA3, XPLN)
  Tag / fusion protein: GST (N terminal on backbone)
  Cloning method: Unknown
  Sequencing primers: 5′ pGEX-5; 3′ pGEX-3
Resource information
  A portion of this plasmid was derived from a plasmid made by: The plasmid was received from from Professor Krister Wennerberg (University of Helsinki, Helsinki).
Terms and licenses: Academic/Nonprofit Terms; Industry Terms: Not Available to Industry
Depositor comments: Original Publication: XPLN, a Guanine Nucleotide Exchange Factor for RhoA and RhoB, But Not RhoC
How to cite: pGEX-4T-1-XPLN was a gift from Jie Chen & Krister Wennerberg (Addgene plasmid # 73375 ; http://n2t.net/addgene:73375 ; RRID:Addgene_73375)
